Addgene plasmid #185409: pSP64T acvr1ba*
Purpose: Constitutively active form of acvr1ba (Nodal receptor). For in vitro transcription (SP6)
Depositing lab: Nicolas David. Depositing organization: CNRS UMR 7645, Laboratoire d'Optique et Biosciences, Ecole Polytechnique. Publication: Guidance by followers ensures long-range coordination of cell migration through alpha-catenin mechanoperception. Boutillon A, Escot S, Elouin A, Jahn D, Gonzalez-Tirado S, Starruss J, Brusch L, David NB. Dev Cell. 2022 May 17. pii: S1534-5807(22)00329-X. doi: 10.1016/j.devcel.2022.05.001. PubMed 35613615.
Backbone
  Vector backbone: pSP64T
  Backbone size w/o insert (bp): 3240
  Total vector size (bp): 4891
  Vector type: Mammalian Expression ; In vitro synthesis of mRNA
Growth in bacteria
  Bacterial resistance: Ampicillin, 100 μg/mL
  Growth temperature: 37°C
  Growth strain: DH5alpha
  Copy number: Unknown
Gene/Insert
  Gene/Insert name: acvr1ba (alt name: acvr1b, taram-a, tarama, alk4)
  Species: D. rerio (zebrafish)
  Mutation: changed Threonine 206 to Aspartic acid
  Entrez Gene: acvr1ba (a.k.a. acvr1b, alk4, axis, taram-a, tarama, wu:fb75f01)
Terms and licenses: Academic/Nonprofit Terms; Industry Terms: Not Available to Industry
Depositor comments: Please visit https://www.biorxiv.org/content/10.1101/2021.04.26.441407v2 for bioRxiv preprint.
How to cite: pSP64T acvr1ba* was a gift from Nicolas David (Addgene plasmid # 185409 ; http://n2t.net/addgene:185409 ; RRID:Addgene_185409)
