[The description below was written by a language model from this plasmid's Addgene catalogue record and pLannotate feature annotations shown in this document.]
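Description:
pSP64T acvr1ba* is an in vitro transcription template built on the pSP64T backbone, designed to produce synthetic capped mRNA encoding a constitutively active form of the zebrafish Nodal/activin type I receptor acvr1ba (also known as taram-a or alk4). The plasmid is about 4.9 kb, is propagated in E. coli from a high-copy ColE1/pUC-type origin, and is selected with ampicillin through the β-lactamase gene and its native promoter. The annotated sequence also shows non-functional remnants of earlier cloning vectors, including fragments of rop, bom, the tetracycline resistance gene and lacI, plus a lac promoter/operator region. None of these is part of the payload.

The expression unit is driven by a bacteriophage SP6 promoter, which on the circular map lies immediately upstream of the Xenopus laevis β-globin 5' UTR, a translational enhancer characteristic of pSP64T that improves translation of injected transcripts. The receptor coding sequence follows. The automated annotation labels it by homology to mouse Acvr1b, but the catalogue identifies it as the Danio rerio gene. It carries a threonine-to-aspartate substitution at position 206, which according to the record makes the receptor constitutively active, so that it signals without ligand. No epitope tag or reporter is recorded, and the feature table does not annotate a 3' UTR or poly(A) tract.

Although the catalogue also lists it as a mammalian expression vector, no eukaryotic promoter is annotated, and the stated purpose is SP6-based mRNA synthesis. Such mRNA is typically injected into embryos to activate Nodal signalling cell-autonomously. The associated study concerned the coordination of cell migration.
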