Features (pLannotate 1.2.2; 13 found; start..end, strand, type, name):
      8..50      +  5'UTR          Xenopus globin 5'-UTR: translational enhancer from the 5'-UTR of the major beta-globin gene of Xenopus laevis
    280..1704    +  CDS            Acvr1b (fragment): ACV1B_MOUSE - Also known as Alk4. Experimental evidence at protein level: Swiss-Prot protein existence level 1. Transmembrane serine/threonine kinase activin type-1 receptor forming an activin receptor complex with activin receptor type-2 (ACVR2A or ACVR2B). Transduces the activin signal from the cell surface to the cytoplasm and is thus regulating a many physiological and pathological processes including neuronal differentiation and neuronal survival, hair follicle development and cycling, FSH production by the pituitary gland, wound healing, extracellular matrix production, immunosuppression
   1975..1991    -  protein_bind   lac operator: The lac repressor binds to the lac operator to inhibit transcription in E. coli. This inhibition can be relieved by adding lactose or isopropyl-β-D-thiogalactopyranoside (IPTG). lac repressor encoded by lacI
   1999..2029    -  promoter       lac promoter: promoter for the E. coli lac operon
   2044..2065    -  protein_bind   CAP binding site: CAP binding activates transcription in the presence of cAMP. E. coli catabolite activator protein
   2078..2170    -  CDS            lacI (fragment): lac repressor; lacI; The lac repressor binds to the lac operator to inhibit transcription in E. coli. This inhibition can be relieved by adding lactose or isopropyl-β-D-thiogalactopyranoside (IPTG).
   2353..2941    -  rep_origin     ori: high-copy-number ColE1/pMB1/pBR322/pUC origin of replication
   3112..3972    -  CDS            AmpR: β-lactamase; bla; confers resistance to ampicillin, carbenicillin, and related antibiotics
   3973..4077    -  promoter       AmpR promoter: bla
   4172..4207    +  CDS            rop (fragment): Rop protein, which maintains plasmids at low copy number; rop
   4309..4357    +  misc_feature   bom (fragment): basis of mobility region from pBR322
   4358..4637    -  CDS            TcR (fragment): tetracycline efflux protein; tet; confers resistance to tetracycline
   4865..4883    +  promoter       SP6 promoter: promoter for bacteriophage SP6 RNA polymerase
>Addgene plasmid #185409 | pSP64T acvr1ba* | addgene full sequence | sequence record 363556 | Addgene Partial NGS Result
AAGCTTGCTTGTTCTTTTTGCAGAAGCTCAGAATAAACGCTCAACTTTGGCAGATCCCCCGGGCTGCATG
CTCGAGCGGCCGCCAGTGTGATGGATATCGAATTCCGGCAGACGGTGTATGGTTGGTCGGTTTGTGGTTG
TGTTGGAAGTCTCGCTCGCTTGTCAATATCACACACAACGAATGCATTAATGCTAAGAGATGGGAATGTT
GCAGTCATGCCTCCTCGACGAACTGCTGTAGCCTTGCTCGCCCTGTGTGGATTACTAGCGGTCGGCGATG
CTCTCAAGTGTAACTGCACTGCTTGTGAGAGCACAGGTTATGTGTGCGAGACAGATGGGGCCTGCATGGC
CTCCACATCCTACATCAATGGGCAGGAAGAGCAGCAAGTACGGATCTGCATCCCTCGGGTCAGCCTGGTT
CCTCCTGGACAGCCCATCTACTGCTTGAGCGCTAAAGGCCTGCTCAACACGCACTGCTGTTACACAGACT
TCTGCAACAGCATCAACCTCCAGATTCCCAATGGGATTGCTGATGGTAAAGGAGGTAGTTGGGGTCCGGT
AGAGCTGGTGGCAGTGATAGCAGGCCCGGTCTTCCTCTTTTGCCTGCTGCTTATCGTGGGAGTGCTCCTT
TTCCAGCACCACCAACGAAACTATAACCACCGGCAGCGACTGGATGTTGAGGATCCATCCTGTGATCACC
TGTACTTGGCCAAAGACAAGACCTTACAGGATCTCATCTTCGATCTGTCCACCTCCGGTTCAGGGTCTGG
GCTGCCCTTGTTCGTTCAGAGGACTGTGGCCAGGGACATTGTACTGCAGGAGATCATAGGAAAAGGTCGC
TTTGGGGAAGTGTGGAGGGGGAGATGGAGAGGAGGTGATGTGGCTGTGAAGATCTTCTCATCCAGGGAGG
AACGTTCCTGGTTCCGTGAAGCTGAGATTTACCAAACCATCATGCTCCGCCATGAAAACATCTTGGGCTT
CATTGCTGCTGATAATAAAGACAATGGCACATGGACACAGCTGTGGCTAGTGTCAGACTACCATGAGCAT
GGCTCATTATTTGACTATCTCAACCACTACTCCGTCACAATCGAGGGGATGATCAAGTTATCGCTTTCAG
CCGCCAGCGGTCTGGCACATCTGCACATGGAGATCCTGGGCACACAGGGGAAACCAGGCATCGCACATCG
TGACCTCAAATCCAAAAACATCTTGGTGAAAAAGAATGGTACTTGCGCCATAGCAGATCTAGGGCTCGCT
GTACGGCACGAGTCCATCACTGATACTATAGACATTGCACCCAATCAGAGGGTGGGCACTAAAAGATATA
TGGCCCCAGAGGTACTAGATGAAACGATCAACATGAAGCATTTTGATTCTTTCAAGTGTGCTGATATCTA
TGCTTTGGGACTGGTATATTGGGAGATTGCACGACGGTGTAATGCTGGAGGTATCCATGAAGATTATCAG
CTACCCTACTATGACCTGGTGCCGTCCGACCCCTCCATAGAAGAGATGAGGAAGGTGGTGTGTGACCAGA
GGCTTCGGCCTAATGTGCCCAACTGGTGGCAGAGCTATGAGGCGCTGAGAGTGATGGGAAAGATCATGCG
GGAGTGTTGGTATGCCAACGGAGCGGCGCGGCTTACAGCTCTGCGGATTAAGAAGACTCTTTCGCAACTC
AGCGTCCAAGAAGACATTAAGATCTGAAACATGCATGGTACCAAGCTTGATGCAGGTCGACCTCGAGGAT
CTGGTTACCACTAAACCAGCCTCAAGAAYACMMRAATKKRKYCYCYAARMTRYAKMMWWYYRWMTYWBMY
YYWAAAAAAAAAAAARWYYYWWMMMMWWMWAAAAAAAAAAAAAAAAAAAAAAAAAAAAMMMMMCCCCCCC
CCCCCCCNNNNTGCAGGTCGACTCTAGAGGATCCCCGGGCGAGCTCGAATTCGTAATCATGTCATAGCTG
TTTCCTGTGTGAAATTGTTATCCGCTCACAATTCCACACAACATACGAGCCGGAAGCATAAAGTGTAAAG
CCTGGGGTGCCTAATGAGTGAGCTAACTCACATTAATTGCGTTGCGCTCACTGCCCGCTTTCCAGTCGGG
AAACCTGTCGTGCCAGCTGCATTAATGAATCGGCCAACGCGCGGGGAGAGGCGGTTTGCGTATTGGGCGC
TCTTCCGCTTCCTCGCTCACTGACTCGCTGCGCTCGGTCGTTCGGCTGCGGCGAGCGGTATCAGCTCACT
CAAAGGCGGTAATACGGTTATCCACAGAATCAGGGGATAACGCAGGAAAGAACATGTGAGCAAAAGGCCA
GCAAAAGGCCAGGAACCGTAAAAAGGCCGCGTTGCTGGCGTTTTTCCATAGGCTCCGCCCCCCTGACGAG
CATCACAAAAATCGACGCTCAAGTCAGAGGTGGCGAAACCCGACAGGACTATAAAGATACCAGGCGTTTC
CCCCTGGAAGCTCCCTCGTGCGCTCTCCTGTTCCGACCCTGCCGCTTACCGGATACCTGTCCGCCTTTCT
CCCTTCGGGAAGCGTGGCGCTTTCTCATAGCTCACGCTGTAGGTATCTCAGTTCGGTGTAGGTCGTTCGC
TCCAAGCTGGGCTGTGTGCACGAACCCCCCGTTCAGCCCGACCGCTGCGCCTTATCCGGTAACTATCGTC
TTGAGTCCAACCCGGTAAGACACGACTTATCGCCACTGGCAGCAGCCACTGGTAACAGGATTAGCAGAGC
GAGGTATGTAGGCGGTGCTACAGAGTTCTTGAAGTGGTGGCCTAACTACGGCTACACTAGAAGAACAGTA
TTTGGTATCTGCGCTCTGCTGAAGCCAGTTACCTTCGGAAAAAGAGTTGGTAGCTCTTGATCCGGCAAAC
AAACCACCGCTGGTAGCGGTGGTTTTTTTGTTTGCAAGCAGCAGATTACGCGCAGAAAAAAAGGATCTCA
AGAAGATCCTTTGATCTTTTCTACGGGGTCTGACGCTCAGTGGAACGAAAACTCACGTTAAGGGATTTTG
GTCATGAGATTATCAAAAAGGATCTTCACCTAGATCCTTTTAAATTAAAAATGAAGTTTTAAATCAATCT
AAAGTATATATGAGTAAACTTGGTCTGACAGTTACCAATGCTTAATCAGTGAGGCACCTATCTCAGCGAT
CTGTCTATTTCGTTCATCCATAGTTGCCTGACTCCCCGTCGTGTAGATAACTACGATACGGGAGGGCTTA
CCATCTGGCCCCAGTGCTGCAATGATACCGCGAGACCCACGCTCACCGGCTCCAGATTTATCAGCAATAA
ACCAGCCAGCCGGAAGGGCCGAGCGCAGAAGTGGTCCTGCAACTTTATCCGCCTCCATCCAGTCTATTAA
TTGTTGCCGGGAAGCTAGAGTAAGTAGTTCGCCAGTTAATAGTTTGCGCAACGTTGTTGCCATTGCTACA
GGCATCGTGGTGTCACGCTCGTCGTTTGGTATGGCTTCATTCAGCTCCGGTTCCCAACGATCAAGGCGAG
TTACATGATCCCCCATGTTGTGCAAAAAAGCGGTTAGCTCCTTCGGTCCTCCGATCGTTGTCAGAAGTAA
GTTGGCCGCAGTGTTATCACTCATGGTTATGGCAGCACTGCATAATTCTCTTACTGTCATGCCATCCGTA
AGATGCTTTTCTGTGACTGGTGAGTACTCAACCAAGTCATTCTGAGAATAGTGTATGCGGCGACCGAGTT
GCTCTTGCCCGGCGTCAATACGGGATAATACCGCGCCACATAGCAGAACTTTAAAAGTGCTCATCATTGG
AAAACGTTCTTCGGGGCGAAAACTCTCAAGGATCTTACCGCTGTTGAGATCCAGTTCGATGTAACCCACT
CGTGCACCCAACTGATCTTCAGCATCTTTTACTTTCACCAGCGTTTCTGGGTGAGCAAAAACAGGAAGGC
AAAATGCCGCAAAAAAGGGAATAAGGGCGACACGGAAATGTTGAATACTCATACTCTTCCTTTTTCAATA
TTATTGAAGCATTTATCAGGGTTATTGTCTCATGAGCGGATACATATTTGAATGTATTTAGAAAAATAAA
CAAATAGGGGTTCCGCGCACATTTCCCCGAAAAGTGCCACCTGACGTCTAAGAAACCATTATTATCATGA
CATTAACCTATAAAAATAGGCGTATCACGAGGCCCTTTCGTCTCGCGCGTTTCGGTGATGACGGTGAAAA
CCTCTGACACATGCAGCTCCCGGAGACGGTCACAGCTTGTCTGTAAGCGGATGCCGGGAGCAGACAAGCC
CGTCAGGGCGCGTCAGCGGGTGTTGGCGGGTGTCGGGGCTGGCTTAACTATGCGGCATCAGAGCAGATTG
TACTGAGAGTGCACCATTCGACGCTCTCCCTTATGCGACTCCTGCATTAGGAAGCAGCCCAGTAGTAGGT
TGAGGCCGTTGAGCACCGCCGCCGCAAGGAATGGTGCATGCAAGGAGATGGCGCCCAACAGTCCCCCGGC
CACGGGGCCTGCCACCATACCCACGCCGAAACAAGCGCTCATGAGCCCGAAGTGGCGAGCCCGATCTTCC
CCATCGGTGATGTCGGCGATATAGGCGCCAGCAACCGCACCTGTGGCGCCGGTGATGCCGGCCACGATGC
GTCCGGCGTAGAGGATCTGGCTAGCGATGACCCTGCTGATTGGTTCGCTGACCATTTCCGGGTGCGGGAC
GGCGTTACCAGAAACTCAGAAGGTTCGTCCAACCAAACCGACTCTGACGGCAGTTTACGAGAGAGATGAT
AGGGTCTGCTTCAGTAAGCCAGATGCTACACAATTAGGCTTGTACATATTGTCGTTAGAACGCGGCTACA
ATTAATACATAACCTTATGTATCATACACATACGATTTAGGTGACACTATAGAATAC
